>Addgene plasmid #178389 | pOME0018R | addgene full sequence | sequence record 351333 | Addgene NGS Result
ATGGGCGGCGCATGAGAGAAGCCCAGACCAATTACCTACCCAAAATGGAGAAAGTTCACGTTGACATCGA
GGAAGACAGCCCATTCCTCAGAGCTTTGCAGCGGAGCTTCCCGCAGTTTGAGGTAGAAGCCAAGCAGGTC
ACTGATAATGACCATGCTAATGCCAGAGCGTTTTCGCATCTGGCTTCAAAACTGATCGAAACGGAGGTGG
ACCCATCCGACACGATCCTTGACATTGGAAGTGCGCCCGCCCGCAGAATGTATTCTAAGCACAAGTATCA
TTGTATCTGTCCGATGAGATGTGCGGAAGATCCGGACAGATTGTATAAGTATGCAACTAAGCTGAAGAAA
AACTGTAAGGAAATAACTGATAAGGAATTGGACAAGAAAATGAAGGAGCTCGCCGCCGTCATGAGCGACC
CTGACCTGGAAACTGAGACTATGTGCCTCCACGACGACGAGTCGTGTCGCTACGAAGGGCAAGTCGCTGT
TTACCAGGATGTATACGCGGTTGACGGACCGACAAGTCTCTATCACCAAGCCAATAAGGGAGTTAGAGTC
GCCTACTGGATAGGCTTTGACACCACCCCTTTTATGTTTAAGAACTTGGCTGGAGCATATCCATCATACT
CTACCAACTGGGCCGACGAAACCGTGTTAACGGCTCGTAACATAGGCCTATGCAGCTCTGACGTTATGGA
GCGGTCACGTAGAGGGATGTCCATTCTTAGAAAGAAGTATTTGAAACCATCCAACAATGTTCTATTCTCT
GTTGGCTCGACCATCTACCACGAGAAGAGGGACTTACTGAGGAGCTGGCACCTGCCGTCTGTATTTCACT
TACGTGGCAAGCAAAATTACACATGTCGGTGTGAGACTATAGTTAGTTGCGACGGGTACGTCGTTAAAAG
AATAGCTATCAGTCCAGGCCTGTATGGGAAGCCTTCAGGCTATGCTGCTACGATGCACCGCGAGGGATTC
TTGTGCTGCAAAGTGACAGACACATTGAACGGGGAGAGGGTCTCTTTTCCCGTGTGCACGTATGTGCCAG
CTACATTGTGTGACCAAATGACTGGCATACTGGCAACAGATGTCAGTGCGGACGACGCGCAAAAACTGCT
GGTTGGGCTCAACCAGCGTATAGTCGTCAACGGTCGCACCCAGAGAAACACCAATACCATGAAAAATTAC
CTTTTGCCCGTAGTGGCCCAGGCATTTGCTAGGTGGGCAAAGGAATATAAGGAAGATCAAGAAGATGAAA
GGCCACTAGGACTACGAGATAGACAGTTAGTCATGGGGTGTTGTTGGGCTTTTAGAAGGCACAAGATAAC
ATCTATTTATAAGCGCCCGGATACCCAAACCATCATCAAAGTGAACAGCGATTTCCACTCATTCGTGCTG
CCCAGGATAGGCAGTAACACATTGGAGATCGGGCTGAGAACAAGAATCAGGAAAATGTTAGAGGAGCACA
AGGAGCCGTCACCTCTCATTACCGCCGAGGACGTACAAGAAGCTAAGTGCGCAGCCGATGAGGCTAAGGA
GGTGCGTGAAGCCGAGGAGTTGCGCGCAGCTCTACCACCTTTGGCAGCTGATGTTGAGGAGCCCACTCTG
GAAGCCGATGTCGACTTGATGTTACAAGAGGCTGGGGCCGGCTCAGTGGAGACACCTCGTGGCTTGATAA
AGGTTACCAGCTACGCTGGCGAGGACAAGATCGGCTCTTACGCTGTGCTTTCTCCGCAGGCTGTACTCAA
GAGTGAAAAATTATCTTGCATCCACCCTCTCGCTGAACAAGTCATAGTGATAACACACTCTGGCCGAAAA
GGGCGTTATGCCGTGGAACCATACCATGGTAAAGTAGTGGTGCCAGAGGGACATGCAATACCCGTCCAGG
ACTTTCAAGCTCTGAGTGAAAGTGCCACCATTGTGTACAACGAACGTGAGTTCGTAAACAGGTACCTGCA
CCATATTGCCACACATGGAGGAGCGCTGAACACTGATGAAGAATATTACAAAACTGTCAAGCCCAGCGAG
CACGACGGCGAATACCTGTACGACATCGACAGGAAACAGTGCGTCAAGAAAGAACTAGTCACTGGGCTAG
GGCTCACAGGCGAGCTGGTGGATCCTCCCTTCCATGAATTCGCCTACGAGAGTCTGAGAACACGACCAGC
CGCTCCTTACCAAGTACCAACCATAGGGGTGTATGGCGTGCCAGGATCAGGCAAGTCTGGCATCATTAAA
AGCGCAGTCACCAAAAAAGATCTAGTGGTGAGCGCCAAGAAAGAAAACTGTGCAGAAATTATAAGGGACG
TCAAGAAAATGAAAGGGCTGGACGTCAATGCCAGAACTGTGGACTCAGTGCTCTTGAATGGATGCAAACA
CCCCGTAGAGACCCTGTATATTGACGAAGCTTTTGCTTGTCATGCAGGTACTCTCAGAGCGCTCATAGCC
ATTATAAGACCTAAAAAGGCAGTGCTCTGCGGGGATCCCAAACAGTGCGGTTTTTTTAACATGATGTGCC
TGAAAGTGCATTTTAACCACGAGATTTGCACACAAGTCTTCCACAAAAGCATCTCTCGCCGTTGCACTAA
ATCTGTGACTTCGGTCGTCTCAACCTTGTTTTACGACAAAAAAATGAGAACGACGAATCCGAAAGAGACT
AAGATTGTGATTGACACTACCGGCAGTACCAAACCTAAGCAGGACGATCTCATTCTCACTTGTTTCAGAG
GGTGGGTGAAGCAGTTGCAAATAGATTACAAAGGCAACGAAATAATGACGGCAGCTGCCTCTCAAGGGCT
GACCCGTAAAGGTGTGTATGCCGTTCGGTACAAGGTGAATGAAAATCCTCTGTACGCACCCACCTCAGAA
CATGTGAACGTCCTACTGACCCGCACGGAGGACCGCATCGTGTGGAAAACACTAGCCGGCGACCCATGGA
TAAAAACACTGACTGCCAAGTACCCTGGGAATTTCACTGCCACGATAGAGGAGTGGCAAGCAGAGCATGA
TGCCATCATGAGGCACATCTTGGAGAGACCGGACCCTACCGACGTCTTCCAGAATAAGGCAAACGTGTGT
TGGGCCAAGGCTTTAGTGCCGGTGCTGAAGACCGCTGGCATAGACATGACCACTGAACAATGGAACACTG
TGGATTATTTTGAAACGGACAAAGCTCACTCAGCAGAGATAGTATTGAACCAACTATGCGTGAGGTTCTT
TGGACTCGATCTGGACTCCGGTCTATTTTCTGCACCCACTGTTCCGTTATCCATTAGGAATAATCACTGG
GATAACTCCCCGTCGCCTAACATGTACGGGCTGAATAAAGAAGTGGTCCGTCAGCTCTCTCGCAGGTACC
CACAACTGCCTCGGGCAGTTGCCACTGGAAGAGTCTATGACATGAACACTGGTACACTGCGCAATTATGA
TCCGCGCATAAACCTAGTACCTGTAAACAGAAGACTGCCTCATGCTTTAGTCCTCCACCATAATGAACAC
CCACAGAGTGACTTTTCTTCATTCGTCAGCAAATTGAAGGGCAGAACTGTCCTGGTGGTCGGGGAAAAGT
TGTCCGTCCCAGGCAAAATGGTTGACTGGTTGTCAGACCGGCCTGAGGCTACCTTCAGAGCTCGGCTGGA
TTTAGGCATCCCAGGTGATGTGCCCAAATATGACATAATATTTGTTAATGTGAGGACCCCATATAAATAC
CATCACTATCAGCAGTGTGAAGACCATGCCATTAAGCTTAGCATGTTGACCAAGAAAGCTTGTCTGCATC
TGAATCCCGGCGGAACCTGTGTCAGCATAGGTTATGGTTACGCTGACAGGGCCAGCGAAAGCATCATTGG
TGCTATAGCGCGGCAGTTCAAGTTTTCCCGGGTATGCAAACCGAAATCCTCACTTGAAGAGACGGAAGTT
CTGTTTGTATTCATTGGGTACGATCGCAAGGCCCGTACGCACAATCCTTACAAGCTTTCATCAACCTTGA
CCAACATTTATACAGGTTCCAGACTCCACGAAGCCGGATGTGCACCCTCATATCATGTGGTGCGAGGGGA
TATTGCCACGGCCACCGAAGGAGTGATTATAAATGCTGCTAACAGCAAAGGACAACCTGGCGGAGGGGTG
TGCGGAGCGCTGTATAAGAAGTTCCCGGAAAGCTTCGATTTACAGCCGATCGAAGTAGGAAAAGCGCGAC
TGGTCAAAGGTGCAGCTAAACATATCATTCATGCCGTAGGACCAAACTTCAACAAAGTTTCGGAGGTTGA
AGGTGACAAACAGTTGGCAGAGGCTTATGAGTCCATCGCTAAGATTGTCAACGATAACAATTACAAGTCA
GTAGCGATTCCACTGTTGTCCACCGGCATCTTTTCCGGGAACAAAGATCGACTAACCCAATCATTGAACC
ATTTGCTGACAGCTTTAGACACCACTGATGCAGATGTAGCCATATACTGCAGGGACAAGAAATGGGAAAT
GACTCTCAAGGAAGCAGTGGCTAGGAGAGAAGCAGTGGAGGAGATATGCATATCCGACGACTCTTCAGTG
ACAGAACCTGATGCAGAGCTGGTGAGGGTGCATCCGAAGAGTTCTTTGGCTGGAAGGAAGGGCTACAGCA
CAAGCGATGGCAAAACTTTCTCATATTTGGAAGGGACCAAGTTTCACCAGGCGGCCAAGGATATAGCAGA
AATTAATGCCATGTGGCCCGTTGCAACGGAGGCCAATGAGCAGGTATGCATGTATATCCTCGGAGAAAGC
ATGAGCAGTATTAGGTCGAAATGCCCCGTCGAAGAGTCGGAAGCCTCCACACCACCTAGCACGCTGCCTT
GCTTGTGCATCCATGCCATGACTCCAGAAAGAGTACAGCGCCTAAAAGCCTCACGTCCAGAACAAATTAC
TGTGTGCTCATCCTTTCCATTGCCGAAGTATAGAATCACTGGTGTGCAGAAGATCCAATGCTCCCAGCCT
ATATTGTTCTCACCGAAAGTGCCTGCGTATATTCATCCAAGGAAGTATCTCGTGGAAACACCACCGGTAG
ACGAGACTCCGGAGCCATCGGCAGAGAACCAATCCACAGAGGGGACACCTGAACAACCACCACTTATAAC
CGAGGATGAGACCAGGACTAGAACGCCTGAGCCGATCATCATCGAAGAGGAAGAAGAGGATAGCATAAGT
TTGCTGTCAGATGGCCCGACCCACCAGGTGCTGCAAGTCGAGGCAGACATTCACGGGCCGCCCTCTGTAT
CTAGCTCATCCTGGTCCATTCCTCATGCATCCGACTTTGATGTGGACAGTTTATCCATACTTGACACCCT
GGAGGGAGCTAGCGTGACCAGCGGGGCAACGTCAGCCGAGACTAACTCTTACTTCGCAAAGAGTATGGAG
TTTCTGGCGCGACCGGTGCCTGCGCCTCGAACAGTATTCAGGAACCCTCCACATCCCGCTCCGCGCACAA
GAACACCGTCACTTGCACCCAGCAGGGCCTGCTCGAGAACCAGCCTAGTTTCCACCCCGCCAGGCGTGAA
TAGGGTGATCACTAGAGAGGAGCTCGAGGCGCTTACCCCGTCACGCACTCCTAGCAGGTCGGTCTCGAGA
ACCAGCCTGGTCTCCAACCCGCCAGGCGTAAATAGGGTGATTACAAGAGAGGAGTTTGAGGCGTTCGTAG
CACAACAACAATGACGGTTTGATGCGGGTGCATACATCTTTTCCTCCGACACCGGTCAAGGGCATTTACA
ACAAAAATCAGTAAGGCAAACGGTGCTATCCGAAGTGGTGTTGGAGAGGACCGAATTGGAGATTTCGTAT
GCCCCGCGCCTCGACCAAGAAAAAGAAGAATTACTACGCAAGAAATTACAGTTAAATCCCACACCTGCTA
ACAGAAGCAGATACCAGTCCAGGAAGGTGGAGAACATGAAAGCCATAACAGCTAGACGTATTCTGCAAGG
CCTAGGGCATTATTTGAAGGCAGAAGGAAAAGTGGAGTGCTACCGAACCCTGCATCCTGTTCCTTTGTAT
TCATCTAGTGTGAACCGTGCCTTCTCAAGCCCCAAGGTCGCAGTGGAAGCCTGTAACGCCATGTTGAAAG
AGAACTTTCCGACTGTGGCTTCTTACTGTATTATTCCAGAGTACGATGCCTATTTGGACATGGTTGACGG
AGCTTCATGCTGCTTAGACACTGCCAGTTTTTGCCCTGCAAAGCTGCGCAGCTTTCCAAAGAAACACTCC
TATTTGGAACCCACAATACGATCGGCAGTGCCTTCAGCGATCCAGAACACGCTCCAGAACGTCCTGGCAG
CTGCCACAAAAAGAAATTGCAATGTCACGCAAATGAGAGAATTGCCCGTATTGGATTCGGCGGCCTTTAA
TGTGGAATGCTTCAAGAAATATGCGTGTAATAATGAATATTGGGAAACGTTTAAAGAAAACCCCATCAGG
CTTACTGAAGAAAACGTGGTAAATTACATTACCAAATTAAAAGGACCAAAAGCTGCTGCTCTTTTTGCGA
AGACACATAATTTGAATATGTTGCAGGACATACCAATGGACAGGTTTGTAATGGACTTAAAGAGAGACGT
GAAAGTGACTCCAGGAACAAAACATACTGAAGAACGGCCCAAGGTACAGGTGATCCAGGCTGCCGATCCG
CTAGCAACAGCGTATCTGTGCGGAATCCACCGAGAGCTGGTTAGGAGATTAAATGCGGTCCTGCTTCCGA
ACATTCATACACTGTTTGATATGTCGGCTGAAGACTTTGACGCTATTATAGCCGAGCACTTCCAGCCTGG
GGATTGTGTTCTGGAAACTGACATCGCGTCGTTTGATAAAAGTGAGGACGACGCCATGGCTCTGACCGCG
TTAATGATTCTGGAAGACTTAGGTGTGGACGCAGAGCTGTTGACGCTGATTGAGGCGGCTTTCGGCGAAA
TTTCATCAATACATTTGCCCACTAAAACTAAATTTAAATTCGGAGCCATGATGAAATCTGGAATGTTCCT
CACACTGTTTGTGAACACAGTCATTAACATTGTAATCGCAAGCAGAGTGTTGAGAGAACGGCTAACCGGA
TCACCATGTGCAGCATTCATTGGAGATGACAATATCGTGAAAGGAGTCAAATCGGACAAATTAATGGCAG
ACAGGTGCGCCACCTGGTTGAATATGGAAGTCAAGATTATAGATGCTGTGGTGGGCGAGAAAGCGCCCTA
TTTCTGTGGAGGGTTTATTTTGTGTGACTCCGTGACCGGCACAGCGTGCCGTGTGGCAGACCCCCTAAAA
AGGCTGTTTAAGCTTGGCAAACCTCTGGCAGCAGACGATGAACATGATGATGACAGGAGAAGGGCATTGC
ATGAAGAGTCAACACGCTGGAACCGAGTGGGTATTCTTTCAGAGCTGTGCAAGGCAGTAGAATCAAGGTA
TGAAACCGTAGGAACTTCCATCATAGTTATGGCCATGACTACTCTAGCTAGCAGTGTTAAATCATTCAGC
TACCTGAGAGGGGCCCCTATAACTCTCTACGGCTAACCTGAATGGACTACGACATAGTCTAGTCCGCCAA
GACAAGTTTGTACAAAAAAGCAGGCTCTTTAAAGGAACCAATTCAGTCGACGGTACCGCCACCATGGGGA
TCTTTGCGCTATTTGCCGTCCTGTGGACCACCCTATTGGTCACATCTCACGCATACGTCGCCTTACCATG
TTGCGCAATTCAGGCATCGGCAGCCTCTACCCTGCCGTTGTTCTTTGCGGTCCACTCTATCCACTTCGCC
GATCCGAATCACTGCAACGGGGTCTGTATAGCCAAGCTGCGAAGCAAAACAGGCGACATTACCGTGGAAA
CATGCGTGAATGGGTTTAATCTGAGGTCATTTTTAGTCGCGGTCGTTCGAAGATTGGGGTCCTGGGCGTC
GCAGGAAAACCTGAGGTTGTTGTGGTATTTACAACGAAGTTTGACGGCCTATACTGTAGGTTTTAACGCG
ACCACTGCAGATAGCTCTATTCACAACGTAAACATAATTATAATAAGCGTGGGAAAGGCCATGAACCGGA
CAGGTTCTGTTAGCGGAAGTCAGACTCGGGCTAAAAGCAGCAGCCGGAGAGCGCACGCAGGTCAAAAGGG
AAAAGACTACAAAGACCATGACGGTGATTATAAAGATCATGATATCGATTACAAGGATGACGATGACAAG
TAGTAACTCGAGGCGGCCGCACTCGAGATATCTAGACCCAGCTTTCTTGTACAAAGTGGTTTAATTAAGT
AACGATACAGCAGCAATTGGCAAGCTGCTTACATAGAACTCGCGGCGATTGGCATGCCGCTTTAAAATTT
TTATTTTATTTTTCTTTTCTTTTCCGAATCGGATTTTGTTTTTAATATTTCAAAAAAAAAAAAAAAAAAA
AAAAAAAAAAAAAAAAAAAAAAAAAAGGAAGAGCGCGGCCGCCGAGCTCGAATTCGTAATCATGTCATAG
CTGTTTCCTGTGTGAAATTGTTATCCGCTCACAATTCCACACAACATACGAGCCGGAAGCATAAAGTGTA
AAGCCTGGGGTGCCTAATGAGTGAGCTAACTCACATTAATTGCGTTGCGCTCACTGCCCGCTTTCCAGTC
GGGAAACCTGTCGTGCCAGTCGAGGGGAATTAATTCTTGAAGACGAAAGGGCCAGGTGGCACTTTTCGGG
GAAATGTGCGCGGAACCCCTATTTGTTTATTTTTCTAAATACATTCAAATATGTATCCGCTCATGAGACA
ATAACCCTGATAAATGCTTCAATAATATTGAAAAAGGAAGAGTATGAGTATTCAACATTTCCGTGTCGCC
CTTATTCCCTTTTTTGCGGCATTTTGCCTTCCTGTTTTTGCTCACCCAGAAACGCTGGTGAAAGTAAAAG
ATGCTGAAGATCAGTTGGGTGCACGAGTGGGTTACATCGAACTGGATCTCAACAGCGGTAAGATCCTTGA
GAGTTTTCGCCCCGAAGAACGTTTTCCAATGATGAGCACTTTTAAAGTTCTGCTATGTGGCGCGGTATTA
TCCCGTGTTGACGCCGGGCAAGAGCAACTCGGTCGCCGCATACACTATTCTCAGAATGACTTGGTTGAGT
ACTCACCAGTCACAGAAAAGCATCTTACGGATGGCATGACAGTAAGAGAATTATGCAGTGCTGCCATAAC
CATGAGTGATAACACTGCGGCCAACTTACTTCTGACAACGATCGGAGGACCGAAGGAGCTAACCGCTTTT
TTGCACAACATGGGGGATCATGTAACTCGCCTTGATCGTTGGGAACCGGAGCTGAATGAAGCCATACCAA
ACGACGAGCGTGACACCACGATGCCTGTAGCAATGGCAACAACGTTGCGCAAACTATTAACTGGCGAACT
ACTTACTCTAGCTTCCCGGCAACAATTAATAGACTGGATGGAGGCGGATAAAGTTGCAGGACCACTTCTG
CGCTCGGCCCTTCCGGCTGGCTGGTTTATTGCTGATAAATCTGGAGCCGGTGAGCGTGGGTCTCGCGGTA
TCATTGCAGCACTGGGGCCAGATGGTAAGCCCTCCCGTATCGTAGTTATCTACACGACGGGGAGTCAGGC
AACTATGGATGAACGAAATAGACAGATCGCTGAGATAGGTGCCTCACTGATTAAGCATTGGTAACTGTCA
GACCAAGTTTACTCATATATACTTTAGATTGATTTAAAACTTCATTTTTAATTTAAAAGGATCTAGGTGA
AGATCCTTTTTGATAATCTCATGACCAAAATCCCTTAACGTGAGTTTTCGTTCCACTGAGCGTCAGACCC
CGTAGAAAAGATCAAAGGATCTTCTTGAGATCCTTTTTTTCTGCGCGTAATCTGCTGCTTGCAAACAAAA
AAACCACCGCTACCAGCGGTGGTTTGTTTGCCGGATCAAGAGCTACCAACTCTTTTTCCGAAGGTAACTG
GCTTCAGCAGAGCGCAGATACCAAATACTGTCCTTCTAGTGTAGCCGTAGTTAGGCCACCACTTCAAGAA
CTCTGTAGCACCGCCTACATACCTCGCTCTGCTAATCCTGTTACCAGTGGCTGCTGCCAGTGGCGATAAG
TCGTGTCTTACCGGGTTGGACTCAAGACGATAGTTACCGGATAAGGCGCAGCGGTCGGGCTGAACGGGGG
GTTCGTGCACACAGCCCAGCTTGGAGCGAACGACCTACACCAAACTGAGATACCTACAGCGTGAGCTATG
AGAAAGCGCCACGCTTCCCGAAGGGAGAAAGGCGGACAGGTATCCGGTAAGCGGCAGGGTCGGAACAGGA
GAGCGCACGAGGGAGCTTCCAGGGGGAAACGCCTGGTATCTTTATAGTCCTGTCGGGTTTCGCCACCTCT
GACTTGAGCGTCGATTTTTGTGATGCTCGTCAGGGGGGCGGAGCCTATGGAAAAACGCCAGCAACGCGCT
GGCGAAAGGGGGATGTGCTGCAAGGCGATTAAGTTGGGTAACGCCAGGGTTTTCCCAGTCACGACGTTGT
AAAACGACGGCCAGTGCCAAGCTTGCATGCCTGCAGGTCGACTCTAGAGGATCCCTAATACGACTCACTA
TAG
Features (pLannotate 1.2.2; 16 found; start..end, strand, type, name):
     45..7523    +  CDS            POLN_EEVVT: Experimental evidence at protein level: Swiss-Prot protein existence level 1. [RNA-directed RNA polymerase nsP4]: RNA dependent RNA polymerase (By similarity). Replicates genomic and antigenomic RNA by recognizing replications specific signals. The early replication complex formed by the polyproteins P123/P123' and nsP4 synthesizes minus-strand RNAs (By similarity). The late replication complex composed of fully processed nsP1-nsP4 is responsible for the production of genomic and subgenomic plus-strand RNAs (By similarity). From Venezuelan equine encephalitis virus (strain Trinidad donkey) (VE
   7562..7586    +  protein_bind   attB1: mutant version of attB; recombination site for the Gateway® BP reaction BP Clonase™
   7624..8124    +  CDS            gL: GL_HHV8P - Experimental evidence at protein level: Swiss-Prot protein existence level 1. The heterodimer glycoprotein H-glycoprotein L is required for the fusion of viral and plasma membranes leading to virus entry into the host cell. Acts as a functional inhibitor of gH and maintains gH in an inhibited form. Upon binding to host integrins, gL dissociates from gH leading to activation of the viral fusion glycoproteins gB and gH. Targets heparan sulfate proteoglycans of the syndecan family as well as host EPHA2 to promote viral entry. From Human herpesvirus 8 type P (isolate GK18) (HHV-8) (Kapo
   8125..8190    +  CDS            3xFLAG: three tandem FLAG® epitope tags, followed by an enterokinase cleavage site
   8226..8250    -  protein_bind   attB2: mutant version of attB; recombination site for the Gateway® BP reaction BP Clonase™
   8413..8429    +  promoter       ARG4 promoter (fragment): S. cerevisiae ARG4
   8488..8504    -  protein_bind   lac operator: The lac repressor binds to the lac operator to inhibit transcription in E. coli. This inhibition can be relieved by adding lactose or isopropyl-β-D-thiogalactopyranoside (IPTG). lac repressor encoded by lacI
   8512..8542    -  promoter       lac promoter: promoter for the E. coli lac operon
   8557..8578    -  protein_bind   CAP binding site: CAP binding activates transcription in the presence of cAMP. E. coli catabolite activator protein
   8591..8629    -  CDS            lacI (fragment): lac repressor; lacI; The lac repressor binds to the lac operator to inhibit transcription in E. coli. This inhibition can be relieved by adding lactose or isopropyl-β-D-thiogalactopyranoside (IPTG).
   8689..8793    +  promoter       AmpR promoter: bla
   8794..9654    +  CDS            AmpR: β-lactamase; bla; confers resistance to ampicillin, carbenicillin, and related antibiotics
   9825..10413   +  rep_origin     ori: high-copy-number ColE1/pMB1/pBR322/pUC origin of replication
  10428..10516   -  CDS            lacZα (fragment): LacZα fragment of β-galactosidase; lacZ fragment
  10519..10555   -  misc_feature   MCS (fragment): pUC18/19 multiple cloning site
  10556..10573   +  promoter       T7 promoter (fragment): promoter for bacteriophage T7 RNA polymerase
