[The description below was written by a language model from this plasmid's Addgene catalogue record and pLannotate feature annotations shown in this document.]
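Description:
pOME0018R is a Venezuelan equine encephalitis virus (VEE) replicon-type expression plasmid built on the pVR21 backbone and catalogued as a mammalian expression vector carrying KSHV ORF 47 with a C-terminal 3xFLAG tag. Most of the sequenced construct is taken up by a roughly 7.5 kb open reading frame matching the VEE (Trinidad donkey strain) nonstructural polyprotein, which supplies nsP1–nsP4, including the RNA-dependent RNA polymerase that copies genomic RNA and produces subgenomic plus-strand RNAs. Downstream of this replicase, in the position where an alphavirus replicon normally carries its subgenomic cargo, sits the insert flanked by Gateway attB1 and attB2 sites, indicating it was moved in by recombinational cloning from an ORFeome-style entry clone. The annotated coding region matches glycoprotein L of human herpesvirus 8, the ORF 47 product, which partners with glycoprotein H in viral entry, and it runs directly into the 3xFLAG epitope for detection or immunoprecipitation. A T7 promoter fragment lies at the end of the linear record, next to the replicase start once the plasmid is circularised, consistent with in vitro transcription of replicon RNA; the subgenomic promoter itself is not annotated.

In bacteria the plasmid is maintained through a high-copy ColE1/pUC-type origin and selected with ampicillin via the bla gene. The short lac promoter/operator, lacZα, lacI, MCS and ARG4 fragments appear to be cloning-vector remnants or incidental matches. The sequenced record (10,573 nt) is shorter than the listed backbone size plus insert, a discrepancy the record does not explain. The associated work screened poorly characterised viral genes for modulators of p53 signalling, so this clone likely served as one member of that tagged ORF collection.
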