Addgene plasmid #178389: pOME0018R
Purpose: Expresses KSHV ORF 47 tagged
Depositing lab: Dirk Dittmer. Depositing organization: University of North Carolina at Chapel Hill. Publication: Novel modulators of p53-signaling encoded by unknown genes of emerging viruses. Alzhanova D, Corcoran K, Bailey AG, Long K, Taft-Benz S, Graham RL, Broussard GS, Heise M, Neumann G, Halfmann P, Kawaoka Y, Baric RS, Damania B, Dittmer DP. PLoS Pathog. 2021 Jan 7;17(1):e1009033. doi: 10.1371/journal.ppat.1009033. eCollection 2021 Jan. PubMed 33411764.
Backbone
  Vector backbone: pVR21
  Backbone size w/o insert (bp): 11588
  Vector type: Mammalian Expression
Growth in bacteria
  Bacterial resistance: Ampicillin, 100 μg/mL
  Growth temperature: 37°C
  Growth strain: DH5alpha
  Copy number: High Copy
Gene/Insert
  Gene/Insert name: KSHV ORF 47
  Species: Kaposi's sarcoma-associated herpesvirus
  Insert size (bp): 605
  Tag / fusion protein: 3xFLAG (C terminal on insert)
  Cloning method: Unknown
  Sequencing primers: 5′ VeeDest F
Terms and licenses: Academic/Nonprofit Terms; Industry Terms: Not Available to Industry
Depositor comments: Sequences and further information can be found at https://www.med.unc.edu/orfeome/downloads/pome
How to cite: pOME0018R was a gift from Dirk Dittmer (Addgene plasmid # 178389 ; http://n2t.net/addgene:178389 ; RRID:Addgene_178389)
