>Addgene plasmid #178389 | pOME0018R | depositor partial sequence | sequence record 346439 | Insert
GTCGACGGTACCGCCACCATGGGGATCTTTGCGCTATTTGCCGTCCTGTGGACCACCCTATTGGTCACAT
CTCACGCATACGTCGCCTTACCATGTTGCGCAATTCAGGCATCGGCAGCCTCTACCCTGCCGTTGTTCTT
TGCGGTCCACTCTATCCACTTCGCCGATCCGAATCACTGCAACGGGGTCTGTATAGCCAAGCTGCGAAGC
AAAACAGGCGACATTACCGTGGAAACATGCGTGAATGGGTTTAATCTGAGGTCATTTTTAGTCGCGGTCG
TTCGAAGATTGGGGTCCTGGGCGTCGCAGGAAAACCTGAGGTTGTTGTGGTATTTACAACGAAGTTTGAC
GGCCTATACTGTAGGTTTTAACGCGACCACTGCAGATAGCTCTATTCACAACGTAAACATAATTATAATA
AGCGTGGGAAAGGCCATGAACCGGACAGGTTCTGTTAGCGGAAGTCAGACTCGGGCTAAAAGCAGCAGCC
GGAGAGCGCACGCAGGTCAAAAGGGAAAAGACTACAAAGACCATGACGGTGATTATAAAGATCATGATAT
CGATTACAAGGATGACGATGACAAGTAGTAACTCGAGGCGGCCGC
