>Addgene plasmid #178389 | pOME0018R | depositor partial sequence | sequence record 346440 | Backbone
ATGGGCGGCGCATGAGAGAAGCCCAGACCAATTACCTACCCAAAATGGAGAAAGTTCACGTTGACATCGA
GGAAGACAGCCCATTCCTCAGAGCTTTGCAGCGGAGCTTCCCGCAGTTTGAGGTAGAAGCCAAGCAGGTC
ACTGATAATGACCATGCTAATGCCAGAGCGTTTTCGCATCTGGCTTCAAAACTGATCGAAACGGAGGTGG
ACCCATCCGACACGATCCTTGACATTGGAAGTGCGCCCGCCCGCAGAATGTATTCTAAGCACAAGTATCA
TTGTATCTGTCCGATGAGATGTGCGGAAGATCCGGACAGATTGTATAAGTATGCAACTAAGCTGAAGAAA
AACTGTAAGGAAATAACTGATAAGGAATTGGACAAGAAAATGAAGGAGCTCGCCGCCGTCATGAGCGACC
CTGACCTGGAAACTGAGACTATGTGCCTCCACGACGACGAGTCGTGTCGCTACGAAGGGCAAGTCGCTGT
TTACCAGGATGTATACGCGGTTGACGGACCGACAAGTCTCTATCACCAAGCCAATAAGGGAGTTAGAGTC
GCCTACTGGATAGGCTTTGACACCACCCCTTTTATGTTTAAGAACTTGGCTGGAGCATATCCATCATACT
CTACCAACTGGGCCGACGAAACCGTGTTAACGGCTCGTAACATAGGCCTATGCAGCTCTGACGTTATGGA
GCGGTCACGTAGAGGGATGTCCATTCTTAGAAAGAAGTATTTGAAACCATCCAACAATGTTCTATTCTCT
GTTGGCTCGACCATCTACCACGAGAAGAGGGACTTACTGAGGAGCTGGCACCTGCCGTCTGTATTTCACT
TACGTGGCAAGCAAAATTACACATGTCGGTGTGAGACTATAGTTAGTTGCGACGGGTACGTCGTTAAAAG
AATAGCTATCAGTCCAGGCCTGTATGGGAAGCCTTCAGGCTATGCTGCTACGATGCACCGCGAGGGATTC
TTGTGCTGCAAAGTGACAGACACATTGAACGGGGAGAGGGTCTCTTTTCCCGTGTGCACGTATGTGCCAG
CTACATTGTGTGACCAAATGACTGGCATACTGGCAACAGATGTCAGTGCGGACGACGCGCAAAAACTGCT
GGTTGGGCTCAACCAGCGTATAGTCGTCAACGGTCGCACCCAGAGAAACACCAATACCATGAAAAATTAC
CTTTTGCCCGTAGTGGCCCAGGCATTTGCTAGGTGGGCAAAGGAATATAAGGAAGATCAAGAAGATGAAA
GGCCACTAGGACTACGAGATAGACAGTTAGTCATGGGGTGTTGTTGGGCTTTTAGAAGGCACAAGATAAC
ATCTATTTATAAGCGCCCGGATACCCAAACCATCATCAAAGTGAACAGCGATTTCCACTCATTCGTGCTG
CCCAGGATAGGCAGTAACACATTGGAGATCGGGCTGAGAACAAGAATCAGGAAAATGTTAGAGGAGCACA
AGGAGCCGTCACCTCTCATTACCGCCGAGGACGTACAAGAAGCTAAGTGCGCAGCCGATGAGGCTAAGGA
GGTGCGTGAAGCCGAGGAGTTGCGCGCAGCTCTACCACCTTTGGCAGCTGATGTTGAGGAGCCCACTCTG
GAAGCCGATGTCGACTTGATGTTACAAGAGGCTGGGGCCGGCTCAGTGGAGACACCTCGTGGCTTGATAA
AGGTTACCAGCTACGCTGGCGAGGACAAGATCGGCTCTTACGCTGTGCTTTCTCCGCAGGCTGTACTCAA
GAGTGAAAAATTATCTTGCATCCACCCTCTCGCTGAACAAGTCATAGTGATAACACACTCTGGCCGAAAA
GGGCGTTATGCCGTGGAACCATACCATGGTAAAGTAGTGGTGCCAGAGGGACATGCAATACCCGTCCAGG
ACTTTCAAGCTCTGAGTGAAAGTGCCACCATTGTGTACAACGAACGTGAGTTCGTAAACAGGTACCTGCA
CCATATTGCCACACATGGAGGAGCGCTGAACACTGATGAAGAATATTACAAAACTGTCAAGCCCAGCGAG
CACGACGGCGAATACCTGTACGACATCGACAGGAAACAGTGCGTCAAGAAAGAACTAGTCACTGGGCTAG
GGCTCACAGGCGAGCTGGTGGATCCTCCCTTCCATGAATTCGCCTACGAGAGTCTGAGAACACGACCAGC
CGCTCCTTACCAAGTACCAACCATAGGGGTGTATGGCGTGCCAGGATCAGGCAAGTCTGGCATCATTAAA
AGCGCAGTCACCAAAAAAGATCTAGTGGTGAGCGCCAAGAAAGAAAACTGTGCAGAAATTATAAGGGACG
TCAAGAAAATGAAAGGGCTGGACGTCAATGCCAGAACTGTGGACTCAGTGCTCTTGAATGGATGCAAACA
CCCCGTAGAGACCCTGTATATTGACGAAGCTTTTGCTTGTCATGCAGGTACTCTCAGAGCGCTCATAGCC
ATTATAAGACCTAAAAAGGCAGTGCTCTGCGGGGATCCCAAACAGTGCGGTTTTTTTAACATGATGTGCC
TGAAAGTGCATTTTAACCACGAGATTTGCACACAAGTCTTCCACAAAAGCATCTCTCGCCGTTGCACTAA
ATCTGTGACTTCGGTCGTCTCAACCTTGTTTTACGACAAAAAAATGAGAACGACGAATCCGAAAGAGACT
AAGATTGTGATTGACACTACCGGCAGTACCAAACCTAAGCAGGACGATCTCATTCTCACTTGTTTCAGAG
GGTGGGTGAAGCAGTTGCAAATAGATTACAAAGGCAACGAAATAATGACGGCAGCTGCCTCTCAAGGGCT
GACCCGTAAAGGTGTGTATGCCGTTCGGTACAAGGTGAATGAAAATCCTCTGTACGCACCCACCTCAGAA
CATGTGAACGTCCTACTGACCCGCACGGAGGACCGCATCGTGTGGAAAACACTAGCCGGCGACCCATGGA
TAAAAACACTGACTGCCAAGTACCCTGGGAATTTCACTGCCACGATAGAGGAGTGGCAAGCAGAGCATGA
TGCCATCATGAGGCACATCTTGGAGAGACCGGACCCTACCGACGTCTTCCAGAATAAGGCAAACGTGTGT
TGGGCCAAGGCTTTAGTGCCGGTGCTGAAGACCGCTGGCATAGACATGACCACTGAACAATGGAACACTG
TGGATTATTTTGAAACGGACAAAGCTCACTCAGCAGAGATAGTATTGAACCAACTATGCGTGAGGTTCTT
TGGACTCGATCTGGACTCCGGTCTATTTTCTGCACCCACTGTTCCGTTATCCATTAGGAATAATCACTGG
GATAACTCCCCGTCGCCTAACATGTACGGGCTGAATAAAGAAGTGGTCCGTCAGCTCTCTCGCAGGTACC
CACAACTGCCTCGGGCAGTTGCCACTGGAAGAGTCTATGACATGAACACTGGTACACTGCGCAATTATGA
TCCGCGCATAAACCTAGTACCTGTAAACAGAAGACTGCCTCATGCTTTAGTCCTCCACCATAATGAACAC
CCACAGAGTGACTTTTCTTCATTCGTCAGCAAATTGAAGGGCAGAACTGTCCTGGTGGTCGGGGAAAAGT
TGTCCGTCCCAGGCAAAATGGTTGACTGGTTGTCAGACCGGCCTGAGGCTACCTTCAGAGCTCGGCTGGA
TTTAGGCATCCCAGGTGATGTGCCCAAATATGACATAATATTTGTTAATGTGAGGACCCCATATAAATAC
CATCACTATCAGCAGTGTGAAGACCATGCCATTAAGCTTAGCATGTTGACCAAGAAAGCTTGTCTGCATC
TGAATCCCGGCGGAACCTGTGTCAGCATAGGTTATGGTTACGCTGACAGGGCCAGCGAAAGCATCATTGG
TGCTATAGCGCGGCAGTTCAAGTTTTCCCGGGTATGCAAACCGAAATCCTCACTTGAAGAGACGGAAGTT
CTGTTTGTATTCATTGGGTACGATCGCAAGGCCCGTACGCACAATCCTTACAAGCTTTCATCAACCTTGA
CCAACATTTATACAGGTTCCAGACTCCACGAAGCCGGATGTGCACCCTCATATCATGTGGTGCGAGGGGA
TATTGCCACGGCCACCGAAGGAGTGATTATAAATGCTGCTAACAGCAAAGGACAACCTGGCGGAGGGGTG
TGCGGAGCGCTGTATAAGAAGTTCCCGGAAAGCTTCGATTTACAGCCGATCGAAGTAGGAAAAGCGCGAC
TGGTCAAAGGTGCAGCTAAACATATCATTCATGCCGTAGGACCAAACTTCAACAAAGTTTCGGAGGTTGA
AGGTGACAAACAGTTGGCAGAGGCTTATGAGTCCATCGCTAAGATTGTCAACGATAACAATTACAAGTCA
GTAGCGATTCCACTGTTGTCCACCGGCATCTTTTCCGGGAACAAAGATCGACTAACCCAATCATTGAACC
ATTTGCTGACAGCTTTAGACACCACTGATGCAGATGTAGCCATATACTGCAGGGACAAGAAATGGGAAAT
GACTCTCAAGGAAGCAGTGGCTAGGAGAGAAGCAGTGGAGGAGATATGCATATCCGACGACTCTTCAGTG
ACAGAACCTGATGCAGAGCTGGTGAGGGTGCATCCGAAGAGTTCTTTGGCTGGAAGGAAGGGCTACAGCA
CAAGCGATGGCAAAACTTTCTCATATTTGGAAGGGACCAAGTTTCACCAGGCGGCCAAGGATATAGCAGA
AATTAATGCCATGTGGCCCGTTGCAACGGAGGCCAATGAGCAGGTATGCATGTATATCCTCGGAGAAAGC
ATGAGCAGTATTAGGTCGAAATGCCCCGTCGAAGAGTCGGAAGCCTCCACACCACCTAGCACGCTGCCTT
GCTTGTGCATCCATGCCATGACTCCAGAAAGAGTACAGCGCCTAAAAGCCTCACGTCCAGAACAAATTAC
TGTGTGCTCATCCTTTCCATTGCCGAAGTATAGAATCACTGGTGTGCAGAAGATCCAATGCTCCCAGCCT
ATATTGTTCTCACCGAAAGTGCCTGCGTATATTCATCCAAGGAAGTATCTCGTGGAAACACCACCGGTAG
ACGAGACTCCGGAGCCATCGGCAGAGAACCAATCCACAGAGGGGACACCTGAACAACCACCACTTATAAC
CGAGGATGAGACCAGGACTAGAACGCCTGAGCCGATCATCATCGAAGAGGAAGAAGAGGATAGCATAAGT
TTGCTGTCAGATGGCCCGACCCACCAGGTGCTGCAAGTCGAGGCAGACATTCACGGGCCGCCCTCTGTAT
CTAGCTCATCCTGGTCCATTCCTCATGCATCCGACTTTGATGTGGACAGTTTATCCATACTTGACACCCT
GGAGGGAGCTAGCGTGACCAGCGGGGCAACGTCAGCCGAGACTAACTCTTACTTCGCAAAGAGTATGGAG
TTTCTGGCGCGACCGGTGCCTGCGCCTCGAACAGTATTCAGGAACCCTCCACATCCCGCTCCGCGCACAA
GAACACCGTCACTTGCACCCAGCAGGGCCTGCTCGAGAACCAGCCTAGTTTCCACCCCGCCAGGCGTGAA
TAGGGTGATCACTAGAGAGGAGCTCGAGGCGCTTACCCCGTCACGCACTCCTAGCAGGTCGGTCTCGAGA
ACCAGCCTGGTCTCCAACCCGCCAGGCGTAAATAGGGTGATTACAAGAGAGGAGTTTGAGGCGTTCGTAG
CACAACAACAATGACGGTTTGATGCGGGTGCATACATCTTTTCCTCCGACACCGGTCAAGGGCATTTACA
ACAAAAATCAGTAAGGCAAACGGTGCTATCCGAAGTGGTGTTGGAGAGGACCGAATTGGAGATTTCGTAT
GCCCCGCGCCTCGACCAAGAAAAAGAAGAATTACTACGCAAGAAATTACAGTTAAATCCCACACCTGCTA
ACAGAAGCAGATACCAGTCCAGGAAGGTGGAGAACATGAAAGCCATAACAGCTAGACGTATTCTGCAAGG
CCTAGGGCATTATTTGAAGGCAGAAGGAAAAGTGGAGTGCTACCGAACCCTGCATCCTGTTCCTTTGTAT
TCATCTAGTGTGAACCGTGCCTTCTCAAGCCCCAAGGTCGCAGTGGAAGCCTGTAACGCCATGTTGAAAG
AGAACTTTCCGACTGTGGCTTCTTACTGTATTATTCCAGAGTACGATGCCTATTTGGACATGGTTGACGG
AGCTTCATGCTGCTTAGACACTGCCAGTTTTTGCCCTGCAAAGCTGCGCAGCTTTCCAAAGAAACACTCC
TATTTGGAACCCACAATACGATCGGCAGTGCCTTCAGCGATCCAGAACACGCTCCAGAACGTCCTGGCAG
CTGCCACAAAAAGAAATTGCAATGTCACGCAAATGAGAGAATTGCCCGTATTGGATTCGGCGGCCTTTAA
TGTGGAATGCTTCAAGAAATATGCGTGTAATAATGAATATTGGGAAACGTTTAAAGAAAACCCCATCAGG
CTTACTGAAGAAAACGTGGTAAATTACATTACCAAATTAAAAGGACCAAAAGCTGCTGCTCTTTTTGCGA
AGACACATAATTTGAATATGTTGCAGGACATACCAATGGACAGGTTTGTAATGGACTTAAAGAGAGACGT
GAAAGTGACTCCAGGAACAAAACATACTGAAGAACGGCCCAAGGTACAGGTGATCCAGGCTGCCGATCCG
CTAGCAACAGCGTATCTGTGCGGAATCCACCGAGAGCTGGTTAGGAGATTAAATGCGGTCCTGCTTCCGA
ACATTCATACACTGTTTGATATGTCGGCTGAAGACTTTGACGCTATTATAGCCGAGCACTTCCAGCCTGG
GGATTGTGTTCTGGAAACTGACATCGCGTCGTTTGATAAAAGTGAGGACGACGCCATGGCTCTGACCGCG
TTAATGATTCTGGAAGACTTAGGTGTGGACGCAGAGCTGTTGACGCTGATTGAGGCGGCTTTCGGCGAAA
TTTCATCAATACATTTGCCCACTAAAACTAAATTTAAATTCGGAGCCATGATGAAATCTGGAATGTTCCT
CACACTGTTTGTGAACACAGTCATTAACATTGTAATCGCAAGCAGAGTGTTGAGAGAACGGCTAACCGGA
TCACCATGTGCAGCATTCATTGGAGATGACAATATCGTGAAAGGAGTCAAATCGGACAAATTAATGGCAG
ACAGGTGCGCCACCTGGTTGAATATGGAAGTCAAGATTATAGATGCTGTGGTGGGCGAGAAAGCGCCCTA
TTTCTGTGGAGGGTTTATTTTGTGTGACTCCGTGACCGGCACAGCGTGCCGTGTGGCAGACCCCCTAAAA
AGGCTGTTTAAGCTTGGCAAACCTCTGGCAGCAGACGATGAACATGATGATGACAGGAGAAGGGCATTGC
ATGAAGAGTCAACACGCTGGAACCGAGTGGGTATTCTTTCAGAGCTGTGCAAGGCAGTAGAATCAAGGTA
TGAAACCGTAGGAACTTCCATCATAGTTATGGCCATGACTACTCTAGCTAGCAGTGTTAAATCATTCAGC
TACCTGAGAGGGGCCCCTATAACTCTCTACGGCTAACCTGAATGGACTACGACATAGTCTAGTCCGCCAA
GACAAGTTTGTACAAAAAAGCTGAACGAGAAACGTAAAATGATATAAATATCAATATATTAAATTAGATT
TTGCATAAAAAACAGACTACATAATACTGTAAAACACAACATATCCAGTCACTATGGCGGCCGCATTAGG
CACCCCAGGCTTTACACTTTATGCTTCCGGCTCGTATAATGTGTGGATTTTGAGTTAGGATCCGTCGAGA
TTTTCAGGAGCTAAGGAAGCTAAAATGGAGAAAAAAATCACTGGATATACCACCGTTGATATATCCCAAT
GGCATCGTAAAGAACATTTTGAGGCATTTCAGTCAGTTGCTCAATGTACCTATAACCAGACCGTTCAGCT
GGATATTACGGCCTTTTTAAAGACCGTAAAGAAAAATAAGCACAAGTTTTATCCGGCCTTTATTCACATT
CTTGCCCGCCTGATGAATGCTCATCCGGAATTCCGTATGGCAATGAAAGACGGTGAGCTGGTGATATGGG
ATAGTGTTCACCCTTGTTACACCGTTTTCCATGAGCAAACTGAAACGTTTTCATCGCTCTGGAGTGAATA
CCACGACGATTTCCGGCAGTTTCTACACATATATTCGCAAGATGTGGCGTGTTACGGTGAAAACCTGGCC
TATTTCCCTAAAGGGTTTATTGAGAATATGTTTTTCGTCTCAGCCAATCCCTGGGTGAGTTTCACCAGTT
TTGATTTAAACGTGGCCAATATGGACAACTTCTTCGCCCCCGTTTTCACCATGGGCAAATATTATACGCA
AGGCGACAAGGTGCTGATGCCGCTGGCGATTCAGGTTCATCATGCCGTTTGTGATGGCTTCCATGTCGGC
AGAATGCTTAATGAATTACAACAGTACTGCGATGAGTGGCAGGCGGGGCGTAATCTAGAGGATCCGGCTT
ACTAAAAGCCAGATAACAGTATGCGTATTTGCGCGCTGATTTTTGCGGTATAAGAATATATACTGATATG
TATACCCGAAGTATGTCAAAAAGAGGTATGCTATGAAGCAGCGTATTACAGTGACAGTTGACAGCGACAG
CTATCAGTTGCTCAAGGCATATATGATGTCAATATCTCCGGTCTGGTAAGCACAACCATGCAGAATGAAG
CCCGTCGTCTGCGTGCCGAACGCTGGAAAGCGGAAAATCAGGAAGGGATGGCTGAGGTCGCCCGGTTTAT
TGAAATGAACGGCTCTTTTGCTGACGAGAACAGGGGCTGGTGAAATGCAGTTTAAGGTTTACACCTATAA
AAGAGAGAGCCGTTATCGTCTGTTTGTGGATGTACAGAGTGATATTATTGACACGCCCGGGCGACGGATG
GTGATCCCCCTGGCCAGTGCACGTCTGCTGTCAGATAAAGTCCCCCGTGAACTTTACCCGGTGGTGCATA
TCGGGGATGAAAGCTGGCGCATGATGACCACCGATATGGCCAGTGTGCCGGTCTCCGTTATCGGGGAAGA
AGTGGCTGATCTCAGCCACCGCGAAAATGACATCAAAAACGCCATTAACCTGATGTTCTGGGGAATATAA
ATGTCAGGCTCCCTTATACACAGCCAGTCTGCAGGTCGACCATAGTGACTGGATATGTTGTGTTTTACAG
TATTATGTAGTCTGTTTTTTATGCAAAATCTAATTTAATATATTGATATTTATATCATTTTACGTTTCTC
GTTCAGCTTTCTTGTACAAAGTGGTTTAATTAAGTAACGATACAGCAGCAATTGGCAAGCTGCTTACATA
GAACTCGCGGCGATTGGCATGCCGCTTTAAAATTTTTATTTTATTTTTCTTTTCTTTTCCGAATCGGATT
TTGTTTTTAATATTTCAAAAAAAAAAAAAAAAAAAAAAAAAAAAAAAAAAAAAAAAAAAAAGGAAGAGCG
CGGCCGCCGAGCTCGAATTCGTAATCATGTCATAGCTGTTTCCTGTGTGAAATTGTTATCCGCTCACAAT
TCCACACAACATACGAGCCGGAAGCATAAAGTGTAAAGCCTGGGGTGCCTAATGAGTGAGCTAACTCACA
TTAATTGCGTTGCGCTCACTGCCCGCTTTCCAGTCGGGAAACCTGTCGTGCCAGTCGAGGGGAATTAATT
CTTGAAGACGAAAGGGCCAGGTGGCACTTTTCGGGGAAATGTGCGCGGAACCCCTATTTGTTTATTTTTC
TAAATACATTCAAATATGTATCCGCTCATGAGACAATAACCCTGATAAATGCTTCAATAATATTGAAAAA
GGAAGAGTATGAGTATTCAACATTTCCGTGTCGCCCTTATTCCCTTTTTTGCGGCATTTTGCCTTCCTGT
TTTTGCTCACCCAGAAACGCTGGTGAAAGTAAAAGATGCTGAAGATCAGTTGGGTGCACGAGTGGGTTAC
ATCGAACTGGATCTCAACAGCGGTAAGATCCTTGAGAGTTTTCGCCCCGAAGAACGTTTTCCAATGATGA
GCACTTTTAAAGTTCTGCTATGTGGCGCGGTATTATCCCGTGTTGACGCCGGGCAAGAGCAACTCGGTCG
CCGCATACACTATTCTCAGAATGACTTGGTTGAGTACTCACCAGTCACAGAAAAGCATCTTACGGATGGC
ATGACAGTAAGAGAATTATGCAGTGCTGCCATAACCATGAGTGATAACACTGCGGCCAACTTACTTCTGA
CAACGATCGGAGGACCGAAGGAGCTAACCGCTTTTTTGCACAACATGGGGGATCATGTAACTCGCCTTGA
TCGTTGGGAACCGGAGCTGAATGAAGCCATACCAAACGACGAGCGTGACACCACGATGCCTGTAGCAATG
GCAACAACGTTGCGCAAACTATTAACTGGCGAACTACTTACTCTAGCTTCCCGGCAACAATTAATAGACT
GGATGGAGGCGGATAAAGTTGCAGGACCACTTCTGCGCTCGGCCCTTCCGGCTGGCTGGTTTATTGCTGA
TAAATCTGGAGCCGGTGAGCGTGGGTCTCGCGGTATCATTGCAGCACTGGGGCCAGATGGTAAGCCCTCC
CGTATCGTAGTTATCTACACGACGGGGAGTCAGGCAACTATGGATGAACGAAATAGACAGATCGCTGAGA
TAGGTGCCTCACTGATTAAGCATTGGTAACTGTCAGACCAAGTTTACTCATATATACTTTAGATTGATTT
AAAACTTCATTTTTAATTTAAAAGGATCTAGGTGAAGATCCTTTTTGATAATCTCATGACCAAAATCCCT
TAACGTGAGTTTTCGTTCCACTGAGCGTCAGACCCCGTAGAAAAGATCAAAGGATCTTCTTGAGATCCTT
TTTTTCTGCGCGTAATCTGCTGCTTGCAAACAAAAAAACCACCGCTACCAGCGGTGGTTTGTTTGCCGGA
TCAAGAGCTACCAACTCTTTTTCCGAAGGTAACTGGCTTCAGCAGAGCGCAGATACCAAATACTGTCCTT
CTAGTGTAGCCGTAGTTAGGCCACCACTTCAAGAACTCTGTAGCACCGCCTACATACCTCGCTCTGCTAA
TCCTGTTACCAGTGGCTGCTGCCAGTGGCGATAAGTCGTGTCTTACCGGGTTGGACTCAAGACGATAGTT
ACCGGATAAGGCGCAGCGGTCGGGCTGAACGGGGGGTTCGTGCACACAGCCCAGCTTGGAGCGAACGACC
TACACCAAACTGAGATACCTACAGCGTGAGCTATGAGAAAGCGCCACGCTTCCCGAAGGGAGAAAGGCGG
ACAGGTATCCGGTAAGCGGCAGGGTCGGAACAGGAGAGCGCACGAGGGAGCTTCCAGGGGGAAACGCCTG
GTATCTTTATAGTCCTGTCGGGTTTCGCCACCTCTGACTTGAGCGTCGATTTTTGTGATGCTCGTCAGGG
GGGCGGAGCCTATGGAAAAACGCCAGCAACGCGCTGGCGAAAGGGGGATGTGCTGCAAGGCGATTAAGTT
GGGTAACGCCAGGGTTTTCCCAGTCACGACGTTGTAAAACGACGGCCAGTGCCAAGCTTGCATGCCTGCA
GGTCGACTCTAGAGGATCCCTAATACGACTCACTATAG
